>Addgene plasmid #34498 | KHBD00385 | depositor partial sequence | sequence record 41065 | KHBD00385 sequence 1461 bps
ATGGACGCTGAAAGTGATAGCGATGTGGAGATCATAGAGACGGAACTCATGAACCATCATCACCACCATC
GCCAGACGGAACCAAAGAGGCATCCCGCAAAGATGTACCCGCAAATTCCATCCGCCATACCCTCCCCACC
ATTTTCACCCACTGATCCTACGGATATGCCGCTGGTCAAGGAGATTCTGGCTCGCAGTGAACATATAAAT
GTTCCCGAAGGAACCGTGCTCTGTGTTCCGTGCTACCTGTGCAAACAGCCCTTCAATGATATTGAATCCT
TCAAGGAGCACCTCACCCAACATGCGGCGGAAATTAACGCCTGGAATAACACGCGTGCGCAGGAGCAGAC
ACCTCCGCCGACGATAACACCCTTTGTTCAGTCCATGAATAAACCATTCGTGCATCCCACAGATCAGCAC
TTATTTCATTCCATTGATCATGGTGACATGGATCACCATCACAATGCCCACTACCGCAATCGGATGGAGT
TTGGCTGTCCGCCACCCATGGATTTTTACTCACCGCCGCTCGAACCAGAAATTCCATTTCAAATGCCTGC
GGTTCATCAACATCCGATTCAGATACCACCCATGTATATGACCGCTCAGCATACGGCTTATGAGCCACCA
GTGCAGTTTTTAGGTCATCGGCCACTCGAACTGCGCCAAAAACTTCCAATGTCACCGCAATCTCCTCTGG
AGCCTTCTGGTCATCCAATGGCAAGCGCGATTCCAAGTAACCAACATACTTCGCTTGAAATGCAAAACCT
TTGTGTGCCGGAAGGAATTCTCACAAGGGTGGAGGAACCACCGGTCTTGGAAAATCCCCGACCCCAAGCA
CAAGATCCGATTCAGGATGCGGGTGCAGGGAAGTCCCGATCGGCGGTTCTGATCGAACCCAAGCCCCCAA
ATGCCAAATCCTTGGCTTTCAATCAAGGTCAGTTCGAGTGCAATTGGTGCGGAAAGCGATTGAGCTCCCG
CCAGTCGCTGAAATACCACGAGAGCCACTTCCACGGGAATAAAGAGCTGGCTGTGAATCGGTTAGAGAAG
AATTTGACCAAGCAGCATAAGTGCCTCACATGCAAGAAACGCTACAAGCGGCGGACCTTCCTCCTGATGC
ACATGAAGGTCAAACACGGGATTGCTTTCCCGGGCAGAGTAAATGCTGATCCCGAATATCCAAAATCTGT
AGATTCGCCTGTATCCGCGAAGGTTCCTGTCTCCCCAATGTCGTCGCCGAACGAGGCACCGAAAAAGGAG
ATATGGAGCACACGAATATTCAACGCTGTGGCGGCAGCAAAGTATCAACCGGCCAGCGAGCGGGCGGACA
AGTATCTGGTTGCGCCACGTCAGCAAACCGAGCAGTTGGAATCGGGTTTTACGATCACGTCCAAACGGAC
ATATCCACTTCGTTCGCCCTACTTCAATCCGGATCTATGGCTGGACTGCGATTCATACTTA
