>Addgene plasmid #34498 | KHBD00385 | addgene partial sequence | sequence record 42266 | M13-Rev 5'-CAGGAAACAGCTATGACC-3'
ATTTTATTTTGACTGATAGTGACCTGTTCGTTGCAACAAATTGATAAGCAATGCTTTCTTATAATGCCAA
CTTTGTACAAGAAAGTTGGCAATAAGTATGAATCGCAGTCCAGCCATAGATCCGGATTGAAGTAGGGCGA
ACGAAGTGGATATGTCCGTTTGGACGTGATCGTAAAACCCGATTCCAACTGCTCGGTTTGCTGACGTGGC
GCAACCAGATACTTGTCCGCCCGCTCGCTGGCCGGTTGATACTTTGCTGCCGCCACAGCGTTGAATATTC
GTGTGCTCCATATCTCCTTTTTCGGTGCCTCGTTCGGCGACGACATTGGGGAGACAGGAACCTTCGCGGA
TACAGGCGAATCTACAGATTTTGGATATTCGGGATCAGCATTTACTCTGCCCGGGAAAGCAATCCCGTGT
TTGACCTTCATGTGCATCAGGAGGAAGGTCCGCCGCTTGTAGCGTTTCTTGCATGTGAGGCACTTATGCT
GCTTGGTCAAATTCTTCTCTAACCGATTCACAGCCAGCTCTTTATTCCCGTGGAAGTGGCTCTCGTGGTA
TTTCAGCGACTGGCGGGAGCTCAATCGCTTTCCGCACCAATTGCACTCGAACTGACCTTGATTGAAAGCC
AAGGATTTGGCATTTGGGGGCTTGGGTTC
