[The description below was written by a language model from this plasmid's Addgene catalogue record.]
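Description:
KHBD00385 is a Gateway entry-type clone built in the pDONR221 donor vector backbone (Invitrogen), carrying the open reading frame of the Drosophila melanogaster gene CG18446, also known as Lime (FBgn0033458). The insert is recorded as 1461 bp in a backbone of about 2.5 kb once the donor cassette has been replaced. The plasmid is maintained at high copy number in standard E. coli cloning strains such as DH5alpha and is selected with kanamycin. The ORF was introduced by Gateway recombination cloning, which in a pDONR221-derived clone normally leaves the insert flanked by attL recombination sites, although no feature table is provided here to confirm the exact site arrangement. M13 forward and reverse primer sites flank the insert for sequence verification.

The construct has no recorded promoter, tag or reporter of its own; it is a shuttle intermediate, not an expression plasmid. Its purpose is to transfer the CG18446 coding sequence by LR recombination into destination vectors that supply the promoter and fusion partners. The depositor notes that ORFs in this collection were cloned open-ended, without a stop codon, so the coding sequence can be read through into a C-terminal fusion encoded by the destination vector as well as accepting N-terminal fusions. The clone belongs to a collection of Drosophila ORFs associated with a study on automated screening of protein–DNA interactions at Drosophila regulatory elements, in which such entry clones serve as a source of candidate DNA-binding proteins for interaction assays. The record does not specify which downstream destination vectors were used.
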