Addgene plasmid #34498: KHBD00385
Depositing lab: Bart Deplancke. Depositing organization: Swiss Federal Institute of Technology (EPFL). Publication: Automated protein-DNA interaction screening of Drosophila regulatory elements. Korneel Hens, Jean-Daniel Feuz, Alina Isakova, Antonina Lagovitina, Andreas Massouras, Julien Bryois, Patrick Callaerts, Susan E. Celniker, Bart Deplancke. Nat Methods. 2011 Oct 30;8(12):1065-70. 10.1038/nmeth.1763 PubMed 22037703.
Backbone
  Vector backbone: pDONR221
  Backbone manufacturer: Invitrogen
  Backbone size w/o insert (bp): 2536
  Vector type: Gateway Donor Vector
Growth in bacteria
  Bacterial resistance: Kanamycin, 50 μg/mL
  Growth temperature: 37°C
  Growth strain: DH5alpha
  Copy number: High Copy
Gene/Insert
  Gene/Insert name: CG18446 (alt names: FBgn0033458; CG18446)
  Species: D. melanogaster (fly)
  Insert size (bp): 1461
  Entrez Gene: Lime (a.k.a. Dmel_CG18446, CG18446, Dmel\CG18446)
  Cloning method: Gateway Cloning
  Sequencing primers: 5′ M13F; 3′ M13R
Terms and licenses: Academic/Nonprofit Terms; Industry Terms: Not Available to Industry
Depositor comments: Please note that the ORFs in this collection were cloned open-ended (without a stop codon).
How to cite: KHBD00385 was a gift from Bart Deplancke (Addgene plasmid # 34498 ; http://n2t.net/addgene:34498 ; RRID:Addgene_34498)
